>Addgene plasmid #173222 | pPBT-PE2-PuroTK-pegRNA_GG | addgene full sequence | sequence record 350237 | Addgene NGS Result
GCCTCTCCCCGCGCGTTGGCCGATTCATTAATGCAGCTGGCACGACAGGTTTCCCGACTGGAAAGCGGGC
AGTGAGCGCAACGCAATTAATGTGAGTTAGCTCACTCATTAGGCACCCCAGGCTTTACACTTTATGCTTC
CGGCTCGTATGTTGTGTGGAATTGTGAGCGGATAACAATTTCACACAGGAAACAGCTATGACCATGATTA
CGCCAAGCGCGCCCGCCGGGTAACTCACGGGGTATCCATGTCCATTTCTGCGGCATCCAGCCAGGATACC
CGTCCTCGCTGACGTAATATCCCAGCGCCGCACCGCTGTCATTAATCTGCACACCGGCACGGCAGTTCCG
GCTGTCGCCGGTATTGTTCGGGTTGCTGATGCGCTTCGGGCTGACCATCCGGAACTGTGTCCGGAAAAGC
CGCGACGAACTGGTATCCCAGGTGGCCTGAACGAACAGTTCACCGTTAAAGGCGTGCATGGCCACACCTT
CCCGAATCATCATGGTAAACGTGCGTTTTCGCTCAACGTCAATGCAGCAGCAGTCATCCTCGGCAAACTC
TTTCCATGCCGCTTCAACCTCGCGGGAAAAGGCACGGGCTTCTTCCTCCCCGATGCCCAGATAGCGCCAG
CTTGGGCGATGACTGAGCCGGAAAAAAGACCCGACGATATGATCCTGATGCAGCTAGATTAACCCTAGAA
AGATAGTCTGCGTAAAATTGACGCATGCATTCTTGAAATATTGCTCTCTCTTTCTAAATAGCGCGAATCC
GTCGCTGTGCATTTAGGACATCTCAGTCGCCGCTTGGAGCTCCCGTGAGGCGTGCTTGTCAATGCGGTAA
GTGTCACTGATTTTGAACTATAACGACCGCGTGAGTCAAAATGACGCATGATTATCTTTTACGTGACTTT
TAAGATTTAACTCATACGATAATTATATTGTTATTTCATGTTCTACTTACGTGATAACTTATTATATATA
TATTTTCTTGTTATAGATATCAAGCTTGACATTGATTATTGACTAGTTATTAATAGTAATCAATTACGGG
GTCATTAGTTCATAGCCCATATATGGAGTTCCGCGTTACATAACTTACGGTAAATGGCCCGCCTGGCTGA
CCGCCCAACGACCCCCGCCCATTGACGTCAATAATGACGTATGTTCCCATAGTAACGCCAATAGGGACTT
TCCATTGACGTCAATGGGTGGAGTATTTACGGTAAACTGCCCACTTGGCAGTACATCAAGTGTATCATAT
GCCAAGTACGCCCCCTATTGACGTCAATGACGGTAAATGGCCCGCCTGGCATTATGCCCAGTACATGACC
TTATGGGACTTTCCTACTTGGCAGTACATCTACGTATTAGTCATCGCTATTACCATGGTGATGCGGTTTT
GGCAGTACATCAATGGGCGTGGATAGCGGTTTGACTCACGGGGATTTCCAAGTCTCCACCCCATTGACGT
CAATGGGAGTTTGTTTTGGCACCAAAATCAACGGGACTTTCCAAAATGTCGTAACAACTCCGCCCCATTG
ACGCAAATGGGCGGTAGGCGTGTACGGTGGGAGGTCTATATAAGCAGAGCTGGTTTAGTGAACCGTCAGA
TCCGCTAGAGATCCGCGGCCGCTAATACGACTCACTATAGGGAGAGCCGCCACCATGAAACGGACAGCCG
ACGGAAGCGAGTTCGAGTCACCAAAGAAGAAGCGGAAAGTCGACAAGAAGTACAGCATCGGCCTGGACAT
CGGCACCAACTCTGTGGGCTGGGCCGTGATCACCGACGAGTACAAGGTGCCCAGCAAGAAATTCAAGGTG
CTGGGCAACACCGACCGGCACAGCATCAAGAAGAACCTGATCGGAGCCCTGCTGTTCGACAGCGGCGAAA
CAGCCGAGGCCACCCGGCTGAAGAGAACCGCCAGAAGAAGATACACCAGACGGAAGAACCGGATCTGCTA
TCTGCAAGAGATCTTCAGCAACGAGATGGCCAAGGTGGACGACAGCTTCTTCCACAGACTGGAAGAGTCC
TTCCTGGTGGAAGAGGATAAGAAGCACGAGCGGCACCCCATCTTCGGCAACATCGTGGACGAGGTGGCCT
ACCACGAGAAGTACCCCACCATCTACCACCTGAGAAAGAAACTGGTGGACAGCACCGACAAGGCCGACCT
GCGGCTGATCTATCTGGCCCTGGCCCACATGATCAAGTTCCGGGGCCACTTCCTGATCGAGGGCGACCTG
AACCCCGACAACAGCGACGTGGACAAGCTGTTCATCCAGCTGGTGCAGACCTACAACCAGCTGTTCGAGG
AAAACCCCATCAACGCCAGCGGCGTGGACGCCAAGGCCATCCTGTCTGCCAGACTGAGCAAGAGCAGACG
GCTGGAAAATCTGATCGCCCAGCTGCCCGGCGAGAAGAAGAATGGCCTGTTCGGAAACCTGATTGCCCTG
AGCCTGGGCCTGACCCCCAACTTCAAGAGCAACTTCGACCTGGCCGAGGATGCCAAACTGCAGCTGAGCA
AGGACACCTACGACGACGACCTGGACAACCTGCTGGCCCAGATCGGCGACCAGTACGCCGACCTGTTTCT
GGCCGCCAAGAACCTGTCCGACGCCATCCTGCTGAGCGACATCCTGAGAGTGAACACCGAGATCACCAAG
GCCCCCCTGAGCGCCTCTATGATCAAGAGATACGACGAGCACCACCAGGACCTGACCCTGCTGAAAGCTC
TCGTGCGGCAGCAGCTGCCTGAGAAGTACAAAGAGATTTTCTTCGACCAGAGCAAGAACGGCTACGCCGG
CTACATTGACGGCGGAGCCAGCCAGGAAGAGTTCTACAAGTTCATCAAGCCCATCCTGGAAAAGATGGAC
GGCACCGAGGAACTGCTCGTGAAGCTGAACAGAGAGGACCTGCTGCGGAAGCAGCGGACCTTCGACAACG
GCAGCATCCCCCACCAGATCCACCTGGGAGAGCTGCACGCCATTCTGCGGCGGCAGGAAGATTTTTACCC
ATTCCTGAAGGACAACCGGGAAAAGATCGAGAAGATCCTGACCTTCCGCATCCCCTACTACGTGGGCCCT
CTGGCCAGGGGAAACAGCAGATTCGCCTGGATGACCAGAAAGAGCGAGGAAACCATCACCCCCTGGAACT
TCGAGGAAGTGGTGGACAAGGGCGCTTCCGCCCAGAGCTTCATCGAGCGGATGACCAACTTCGATAAGAA
CCTGCCCAACGAGAAGGTGCTGCCCAAGCACAGCCTGCTGTACGAGTACTTCACCGTGTATAACGAGCTG
ACCAAAGTGAAATACGTGACCGAGGGAATGAGAAAGCCCGCCTTCCTGAGCGGCGAGCAGAAAAAGGCCA
TCGTGGACCTGCTGTTCAAGACCAACCGGAAAGTGACCGTGAAGCAGCTGAAAGAGGACTACTTCAAGAA
AATCGAGTGCTTCGACTCCGTGGAAATCTCCGGCGTGGAAGATCGGTTCAACGCCTCCCTGGGCACATAC
CACGATCTGCTGAAAATTATCAAGGACAAGGACTTCCTGGACAATGAGGAAAACGAGGACATTCTGGAAG
ATATCGTGCTGACCCTGACACTGTTTGAGGACAGAGAGATGATCGAGGAACGGCTGAAAACCTATGCCCA
CCTGTTCGACGACAAAGTGATGAAGCAGCTGAAGCGGCGGAGATACACCGGCTGGGGCAGGCTGAGCCGG
AAGCTGATCAACGGCATCCGGGACAAGCAGTCCGGCAAGACAATCCTGGATTTCCTGAAGTCCGACGGCT
TCGCCAACAGAAACTTCATGCAGCTGATCCACGACGACAGCCTGACCTTTAAAGAGGACATCCAGAAAGC
CCAGGTGTCCGGCCAGGGCGATAGCCTGCACGAGCACATTGCCAATCTGGCCGGCAGCCCCGCCATTAAG
AAGGGCATCCTGCAGACAGTGAAGGTGGTGGACGAGCTCGTGAAAGTGATGGGCCGGCACAAGCCCGAGA
ACATCGTGATCGAAATGGCCAGAGAGAACCAGACCACCCAGAAGGGACAGAAGAACAGCCGCGAGAGAAT
GAAGCGGATCGAAGAGGGCATCAAAGAGCTGGGCAGCCAGATCCTGAAAGAACACCCCGTGGAAAACACC
CAGCTGCAGAACGAGAAGCTGTACCTGTACTACCTGCAGAATGGGCGGGATATGTACGTGGACCAGGAAC
TGGACATCAACCGGCTGTCCGACTACGATGTGGACGCTATCGTGCCTCAGAGCTTTCTGAAGGACGACTC
CATCGACAACAAGGTGCTGACCAGAAGCGACAAGAACCGGGGCAAGAGCGACAACGTGCCCTCCGAAGAG
GTCGTGAAGAAGATGAAGAACTACTGGCGGCAGCTGCTGAACGCCAAGCTGATTACCCAGAGAAAGTTCG
ACAATCTGACCAAGGCCGAGAGAGGCGGCCTGAGCGAACTGGATAAGGCCGGCTTCATCAAGAGACAGCT
GGTGGAAACCCGGCAGATCACAAAGCACGTGGCACAGATCCTGGACTCCCGGATGAACACTAAGTACGAC
GAGAATGACAAGCTGATCCGGGAAGTGAAAGTGATCACCCTGAAGTCCAAGCTGGTGTCCGATTTCCGGA
AGGATTTCCAGTTTTACAAAGTGCGCGAGATCAACAACTACCACCACGCCCACGACGCCTACCTGAACGC
CGTCGTGGGAACCGCCCTGATCAAAAAGTACCCTAAGCTGGAAAGCGAGTTCGTGTACGGCGACTACAAG
GTGTACGACGTGCGGAAGATGATCGCCAAGAGCGAGCAGGAAATCGGCAAGGCTACCGCCAAGTACTTCT
TCTACAGCAACATCATGAACTTTTTCAAGACCGAGATTACCCTGGCCAACGGCGAGATCCGGAAGCGGCC
TCTGATCGAGACAAACGGCGAAACCGGGGAGATCGTGTGGGATAAGGGCCGGGATTTTGCCACCGTGCGG
AAAGTGCTGAGCATGCCCCAAGTGAATATCGTGAAAAAGACCGAGGTGCAGACAGGCGGCTTCAGCAAAG
AGTCTATCCTGCCCAAGAGGAACAGCGATAAGCTGATCGCCAGAAAGAAGGACTGGGACCCTAAGAAGTA
CGGCGGCTTCGACAGCCCCACCGTGGCCTATTCTGTGCTGGTGGTGGCCAAAGTGGAAAAGGGCAAGTCC
AAGAAACTGAAGAGTGTGAAAGAGCTGCTGGGGATCACCATCATGGAAAGAAGCAGCTTCGAGAAGAATC
CCATCGACTTTCTGGAAGCCAAGGGCTACAAAGAAGTGAAAAAGGACCTGATCATCAAGCTGCCTAAGTA
CTCCCTGTTCGAGCTGGAAAACGGCCGGAAGAGAATGCTGGCCTCTGCCGGCGAACTGCAGAAGGGAAAC
GAACTGGCCCTGCCCTCCAAATATGTGAACTTCCTGTACCTGGCCAGCCACTATGAGAAGCTGAAGGGCT
CCCCCGAGGATAATGAGCAGAAACAGCTGTTTGTGGAACAGCACAAGCACTACCTGGACGAGATCATCGA
GCAGATCAGCGAGTTCTCCAAGAGAGTGATCCTGGCCGACGCTAATCTGGACAAAGTGCTGTCCGCCTAC
AACAAGCACCGGGATAAGCCCATCAGAGAGCAGGCCGAGAATATCATCCACCTGTTTACCCTGACCAATC
TGGGAGCCCCTGCCGCCTTCAAGTACTTTGACACCACCATCGACCGGAAGAGGTACACCAGCACCAAAGA
GGTGCTGGACGCCACCCTGATCCACCAGAGCATCACCGGCCTGTACGAGACACGGATCGACCTGTCTCAG
CTGGGAGGTGACTCTGGAGGATCTAGCGGAGGATCCTCTGGCAGCGAGACACCAGGAACAAGCGAGTCAG
CAACACCAGAGAGCAGTGGCGGCAGCAGCGGCGGCAGCAGCACCCTAAATATAGAAGATGAGTATCGGCT
ACATGAGACCTCAAAAGAGCCAGATGTTTCTCTAGGGTCCACATGGCTGTCTGATTTTCCTCAGGCCTGG
GCGGAAACCGGGGGCATGGGACTGGCAGTTCGCCAAGCTCCTCTGATCATACCTCTGAAAGCAACCTCTA
CCCCCGTGTCCATAAAACAATACCCCATGTCACAAGAAGCCAGACTGGGGATCAAGCCCCACATACAGAG
ACTGTTGGACCAGGGAATACTGGTACCCTGCCAGTCCCCCTGGAACACGCCCCTGCTACCCGTTAAGAAA
CCAGGGACTAATGATTATAGGCCTGTCCAGGATCTGAGAGAAGTCAACAAGCGGGTGGAAGACATCCACC
CCACCGTGCCCAACCCTTACAACCTCTTGAGCGGGCTCCCACCGTCCCACCAGTGGTACACTGTGCTTGA
TTTAAAGGATGCCTTTTTCTGCCTGAGACTCCACCCCACCAGTCAGCCTCTCTTCGCCTTTGAGTGGAGA
GATCCAGAGATGGGAATCTCAGGACAATTGACCTGGACCAGACTCCCACAGGGTTTCAAAAACAGTCCCA
CCCTGTTTAATGAGGCACTGCACAGAGACCTAGCAGACTTCCGGATCCAGCACCCAGACTTGATCCTGCT
ACAGTACGTGGATGACTTACTGCTGGCCGCCACTTCTGAGCTAGACTGCCAACAAGGTACTCGGGCCCTG
TTACAAACCCTAGGGAACCTCGGGTATCGGGCCTCGGCCAAGAAAGCCCAAATTTGCCAGAAACAGGTCA
AGTATCTGGGGTATCTTCTAAAAGAGGGTCAGAGATGGCTGACTGAGGCCAGAAAAGAGACTGTGATGGG
GCAGCCTACTCCGAAGACCCCTCGACAACTAAGGGAGTTCCTAGGGAAGGCAGGCTTCTGTCGCCTCTTC
ATCCCTGGGTTTGCAGAAATGGCAGCCCCCCTGTACCCTCTCACCAAACCGGGGACTCTGTTTAATTGGG
GCCCAGACCAACAAAAGGCCTATCAAGAAATCAAGCAAGCTCTTCTAACTGCCCCAGCCCTGGGGTTGCC
AGATTTGACTAAGCCCTTTGAACTCTTTGTCGACGAGAAGCAGGGCTACGCCAAAGGTGTCCTAACGCAA
AAACTGGGACCTTGGCGTCGGCCGGTGGCCTACCTGTCCAAAAAGCTAGACCCAGTAGCAGCTGGGTGGC
CCCCTTGCCTACGGATGGTAGCAGCCATTGCCGTACTGACAAAGGATGCAGGCAAGCTAACCATGGGACA
GCCACTAGTCATTCTGGCCCCCCATGCAGTAGAGGCACTAGTCAAACAACCCCCCGACCGCTGGCTTTCC
AACGCCCGGATGACTCACTATCAGGCCTTGCTTTTGGACACGGACCGGGTCCAGTTCGGACCGGTGGTAG
CCCTGAACCCGGCTACGCTGCTCCCACTGCCTGAGGAAGGGCTGCAACACAACTGCCTTGATATCCTGGC
CGAAGCCCACGGAACCCGACCCGACCTAACGGACCAGCCGCTCCCAGACGCCGACCACACCTGGTACACG
GATGGAAGCAGTCTCTTACAAGAGGGACAGCGTAAGGCGGGAGCTGCGGTGACCACCGAGACCGAGGTAA
TCTGGGCTAAAGCCCTGCCAGCCGGGACATCCGCTCAGCGGGCTGAACTGATAGCACTCACCCAGGCCCT
AAAGATGGCAGAAGGTAAGAAGCTAAATGTTTATACTGATAGCCGTTATGCTTTTGCTACTGCCCATATC
CATGGAGAAATATACAGAAGGCGTGGGTGGCTCACATCAGAAGGCAAAGAGATCAAAAATAAAGACGAGA
TCTTGGCCCTACTAAAAGCCCTCTTTCTGCCCAAAAGACTTAGCATAATCCATTGTCCAGGACATCAAAA
GGGACACAGCGCCGAGGCTAGAGGCAACCGGATGGCTGACCAAGCGGCCCGAAAGGCAGCCATCACAGAG
ACTCCAGACACCTCTACCCTCCTCATAGAAAATTCATCACCCTCTGGCGGCTCAAAAAGAACCGCCGACG
GCAGCGAATTCGAGCCCAAGAAGAAGAGGAAAGTCGGATCCGGCGCAACAAACTTCTCTCTGCTGAAACA
AGCCGGAGATGTCGAAGAGAATCCTGGACCGACCGAGTACAAGCCCACGGTGCGCCTCGCCACCCGCGAC
GACGTCCCCAGGGCCGTACGCACCCTCGCCGCCGCGTTCGCCGACTACCCCGCCACGCGCCACACCGTCG
ATCCGGACCGCCACATCGAGCGGGTCACCGAGCTGCAAGAACTCTTCCTCACGCGCGTCGGGCTCGACAT
CGGCAAGGTGTGGGTCGCGGACGACGGCGCCGCGGTGGCGGTCTGGACCACGCCGGAGAGCGTCGAAGCG
GGGGCGGTGTTCGCCGAGATCGGCCCGCGCATGGCCGAGTTGAGCGGTTCCCGGCTGGCCGCGCAGCAAC
AGATGGAAGGCCTCCTGGCGCCGCACCGGCCCAAGGAGCCCGCGTGGTTCCTGGCCACCGTCGGCGTGTC
GCCCGACCACCAGGGCAAGGGTCTGGGCAGCGCCGTCGTGCTCCCCGGAGTGGAGGCGGCCGAGCGCGCC
GGGGTGCCCGCCTTCCTGGAGACCTCCGCGCCCCGCAACCTCCCCTTCTACGAGCGGCTCGGCTTCACCG
TCACCGCCGACGTCGAGGTGCCCGAAGGACCGCGCACCTGGTGCATGACCCGCAAGCCCGGTGCCGGATC
CATGCCCACGCTACTGCGGGTTTATATAGACGGTCCTCACGGGATGGGGAAAACCACCACCACGCAACTG
CTGGTGGCCCTGGGTTCGCGCGACGATATCGTCTACGTACCCGAGCCGATGACTTACTGGCAGGTGCTGG
GGGCTTCCGAGACAATCGCGAACATCTACACCACACAACACCGCCTCGACCAGGGTGAGATATCGGCCGG
GGACGCGGCGGTGGTAATGACAAGCGCCCAGATAACAATGGGCATGCCTTATGCCGTGACCGACGCCGTT
CTGGCTCCTCATATCGGGGGGGAGGCTGGGAGCTCACATGCCCCGCCCCCGGCCCTCACCCTCATCTTCG
ACCGCCATCCCATCGCCGCCCTCCTGTGCTACCCGGCCGCGCGATACCTTATGGGCAGCATGACCCCCCA
GGCCGTGCTGGCGTTCGTGGCCCTCATCCCGCCGACCTTGCCCGGCACAAACATCGTGTTGGGGGCCCTT
CCGGAGGACAGACACATCGACCGCCTGGCCAAACGCCAGCGCCCCGGCGAGCGGCTTGACCTGGCTATGC
TGGCCGCGATTCGCCGCGTTTACGGGCTGCTTGCCAATACGGTGCGGTATCTGCAGGGCGGCGGGTCGTG
GCGGGAGGATTGGGGACAGCTTTCGGGGACGGCCGTGCCGCCCCAGGGTGCCGAGCCCCAGAGCAACGCG
GGCCCACGACCCCATATCGGGGACACGTTATTTACCCTGTTTCGGGCCCCCGAGTTGCTGGCCCCCAACG
GCGACCTGTACAACGTGTTTGCCTGGGCCTTGGACGTCTTGGCCAAACGCCTCCGTCCCATGCACGTCTT
TATCCTGGATTACGACCAATCGCCCGCCGGCTGCCGGGACGCCCTGCTGCAACTTACCTCCGGGATGGTC
CAGACCCACGTCACCACCCCCGGCTCCATACCGACGATCTGCGACCTGGCGCGCACGTTTGCCCGGGAGA
TGGGGGAGGCTAACTGACATATGTAGATCCCCCGGGGGATCAGCCTCGACTGTGCCTTCTAGTTGCCAGC
CATCTGTTGTTTGCCCCTCCCCCGTGCCTTCCTTGACCCTGGAAGGTGCCACTCCCACTGTCCTTTCCTA
ATAAAATGAGGAAATTGCATCGCATTGTCTGAGTAGGTGTCATTCTATTCTGGGGGGTGGGGTGGGGCAG
GACAGCAAGGGGGAGGATTGGGAAGACAATAGCAGGCATGCTGGGGATGCGGTGGGCTCTATGGGCGGCC
GCTCTAGAACTAGTGGATCCCCCGGGTCACCATTATCGTTTCAGACCCACCTCCCAACCCCGAGGGGACC
CAGAGAGGGCCTATTTCCCATGATTCCTTCATATTTGCATATACGATACAAGGCTGTTAGAGAGATAATT
AGAATTAATTTGACTGTAAACACAAAGATATTAGTACAAAATACGTGACGTAGAAAGTAATAATTTCTTG
GGTAGTTTGCAGTTTTAAAATTATGTTTTAAAATGGACTATCATATGCTTACCGTAACTTGAAAGTATTT
CGATTTCTTGGCTTTATATATCTTGTGGAAAGGACGAAACACCCGAGACGGTAGTCAAAAGCCTCCGGTC
GGAGGCTTTTGACTTGGCTGAGGAGTGCCATTAAGCACCGGTGGAGTGACGACCTTCAGCACGTTCGTAC
TGTTCAACGATGGTGTAGTCTTCGTTGTGGGAGGTGATGTCCAGTTTGATGTCGGTTTTGTAAGCACCCG
GCAGCTGAACCGGTTTTTTAGCCATGTAGGTGGTTTTAACTTCAGCGTCGTAGTGACCACCGTCTTTCAG
TTTCAGACGCATTTTGATTTCACCTTTCAGAGCACCGTCTTCCGGGTACATACGTTCGGTGGAAGCTTCC
CAACCCATGGTTTTTTTCTGCATAACCGGACCGTCGGACGGGAAGTTGGTACCACGCAGTTTAACTTTGT
AGATGAACTCACCGTCTTGCAGGGAGGAGTCCTGGGTAACGGTAACAACACCACCGTCTTCGAAGTTCAT
AACACGTTCCCATTTGAAACCTTCCGGGAAGGACAGTTTCAGGTAGTCCGGGATGTCAGCCGGGTGTTTA
ACGTAAGCTTTGGAACCGTACTGGAACTGCGGGGACAGGATGTCCCAAGCGAACGGCAGCGGACCACCTT
TGGTAACTTTCAGTTTAGCGGTCTGGGTACCTTCGTACGGACGACCTTCACCTTCACCTTCGATTTCGAA
CTCGTGACCGTTAACGGAACCTTCCATACGAACTTTGAAACGCATGAACTCTTTGATAACGTCTTCGCTA
CTCGCCATAGATCCTTTCTCCTCTTTCAGATCCGTGCTCAGTATCTCTATCACTGATAGGGATGTCAATC
TCTATCACTGATAGGGACGTCTCGTTTTTTTGGGCTGCAGGAATTCGATAAAAGTTTTGTTACTTTATAG
AAGAAATTTTGAGTTTTTGTTTTTTTTAATAAATAAATAAACATAAATAAATTGTTTGTTGAATTTATTA
TTAGTATGTAAGTGTAAATATAATAAAACTTAATATCTATTCAAATTAATAAATAAACCTCGATATACAG
ACCGATAAAACACATGCGTCAATTTTACACATGATTATCTTTAACGTACGTCACAATATGATTATCTTTC
TAGGGTTAATCTAGCTGCGTGTTCTGCAGCGTGTCGAGCATCTTCATCTGCTCCATCACGCTGTAAAACA
CATTTGCACCGCGAGTCTGCCCGTCCTCCACGGGTTCAAAAACGTGAATGAACGAGGCGCGCTCACTGGC
CGTCGTTTTACAACGTCGTGACTGGGAAAACCCTGGCGTTACCCAACTTAATCGCCTTGCAGCACATCCC
CCTTTCGCCAGCTGGCGTAATAGCGAAGAGGCCCGCACCGATCGCCCTTCCCAACAGTTGCGCAGCCTGA
ATGGCGAATGGG
[124 nt withheld, positions 11633-11756]
C
[91 nt withheld, positions 11758-11848]
A
[49 nt withheld, positions 11850-11898]
CCTTTGACGTTGGAGTCCACGTTCTTT
[37 nt withheld, positions 11926-11962]
ACCCTATCTCGGTCTATTCTTTTGATTTATAAGGGATTTTGCCGATTTCGGCCTATTGGTTAAAAAATGA
GCTGATTTAACAAAAATTTAACGCGAATTTTAACAAAATATTAACGCTTACAATTTAGGTGGCACTTTTC
GGGGAAATGTGCGCGGAACCCCTATTTGTTTATTTTTCTAAATACATTCAAATATGTATCCGCTCATGAG
ACAATAACCCTGATAAATGCTTCAATAATATTGAAAAAGGAAGAGTATGAGTATTCAACATTTCCGTGTC
GCCCTTATTCCCTTTTTTGCGGCATTTTGCCTTCCTGTTTTTGCTCACCCAGAAACGCTGGTGAAAGTAA
AAGATGCTGAAGATCAGTTGGGTGCACGAGTGGGTTACATCGAACTGGATCTCAACAGCGGTAAGATCCT
TGAGAGTTTTCGCCCCGAAGAACGTTTTCCAATGATGAGCACTTTTAAAGTTCTGCTATGTGGCGCGGTA
TTATCCCGTATTGACGCCGGGCAAGAGCAACTCGGTCGCCGCATACACTATTCTCAGAATGACTTGGTTG
AGTACTCACCAGTCACAGAAAAGCATCTTACGGATGGCATGACAGTAAGAGAATTATGCAGTGCTGCCAT
AACCATGAGTGATAACACTGCGGCCAACTTACTTCTGACAACGATCGGAGGACCGAAGGAGCTAACCGCT
TTTTTGCACAACATGGGGGATCATGTAACTCGCCTTGATCGTTGGGAACCGGAGCTGAATGAAGCCATAC
CAAACGACGAGCGTGACACCACGATGCCTGTAGCAATGGCAACAACGTTGCGCAAACTATTAACTGGCGA
ACTACTTACTCTAGCTTCCCGGCAACAATTAATAGACTGGATGGAGGCGGATAAAGTTGCAGGACCACTT
CTGCGCTCGGCCCTTCCGGCTGGCTGGTTTATTGCTGATAAATCTGGAGCCGGTGAGCGTGGGTCTCGCG
GTATCATTGCAGCACTGGGGCCAGATGGTAAGCCCTCCCGTATCGTAGTTATCTACACGACGGGGAGTCA
GGCAACTATGGATGAACGAAATAGACAGATCGCTGAGATAGGTGCCTCACTGATTAAGCATTGGTAACTG
TCAGACCAAGTTTACTCATATATACTTTAGATTGATTTAAAACTTCATTTTTAATTTAAAAGGATCTAGG
TGAAGATCCTTTTTGATAATCTCATGACCAAAATCCCTTAACGTGAGTTTTCGTTCCACTGAGCGTCAGA
CCCCGTAGAAAAGATCAAAGGATCTTCTTGAGATCCTTTTTTTCTGCGCGTAATCTGCTGCTTGCAAACA
AAAAAACCACCGCTACCAGCGGTGGTTTGTTTGCCGGATCAAGAGCTACCAACTCTTTTTCCGAAGGTAA
CTGGCTTCAGCAGAGCGCAGATACCAAATACTGTTCTTCTAGTGTAGCCGTAGTTAGGCCACCACTTCAA
GAACTCTGTAGCACCGCCTACATACCTCGCTCTGCTAATCCTGTTACCAGTGGCTGCTGCCAGTGGCGAT
AAGTCGTGTCTTACCGGGTTGGACTCAAGACGATAGTTACCGGATAAGGCGCAGCGGTCGGGCTGAACGG
GGGGTTCGTGCACACAGCCCAGCTTGGAGCGAACGACCTACACCGAACTGAGATACCTACAGCGTGAGCT
ATGAGAAAGCGCCACGCTTCCCGAAGGGAGAAAGGCGGACAGGTATCCGGTAAGCGGCAGGGTCGGAACA
GGAGAGCGCACGAGGGAGCTTCCAGGGGGAAACGCCTGGTATCTTTATAGTCCTGTCGGGTTTCGCCACC
TCTGACTTGAGCGTCGATTTTTGTGATGCTCGTCAGGGGGGCGGAGCCTATGGAAAAACGCCAGCAACGC
GGCCTTTTTACGGTTCCTGGCCTTTTGCTGGCCTTTTGCTCACATGTTCTTTCCTGCGTTATCCCCTGAT
TCTGTGGATAACCGTATTACCGCCTTTGAGTGAGCTGATACCGCTCGCCGCAGCCGAACGACCGAGCGCA
GCGAGTCAGTGAGCGAGGAAGCGGAAGAGCGCCCAATACGCAAACC
Features (pLannotate 1.2.2; 28 found; start..end, strand, type, name):
     88..109     +  protein_bind   CAP binding site: CAP binding activates transcription in the presence of cAMP. E. coli catabolite activator protein
    124..154     +  promoter       lac promoter: promoter for the E. coli lac operon
    158..180     +  protein_bind   lac operator (fragment): The lac repressor binds to the lac operator to inhibit transcription in E. coli. This inhibition can be relieved by adding lactose or isopropyl-β-D-thiogalactopyranoside (IPTG). lac repressor encoded by lacI
    216..683     -  CDS            B (fragment): PORTL_LAMBD - Experimental evidence at protein level: Swiss-Prot protein existence level 1. Forms the portal vertex of the capsid (PubMed:6228056, PubMed:6232391). This portal plays critical roles in head assembly, genome packaging, neck/tail attachment, and genome ejection (Probable). The portal protein multimerizes as a single ring-shaped homododecamer arranged around a central channel (PubMed:6232391). Binds to the terminase subunits to form the packaging machine (PubMed:7799432). From Escherichia phage lambda (Bacteriophage lambda).
   1008..1387    +  enhancer       CMV enhancer: human cytomegalovirus immediate early enhancer
   1388..1591    +  promoter       CMV promoter: human cytomegalovirus (CMV) immediate early promoter
   1633..1651    +  promoter       T7 promoter: promoter for bacteriophage T7 RNA polymerase
   1722..3323    +  CDS            Cas9(N): N-terminal portion of Streptococcus pyogenes Cas9 (Zetsche et al., 2015)
   3324..5818    +  CDS            Cas9(C) (fragment): C-terminal portion of Streptococcus pyogenes Cas9 (Zetsche et al., 2015)
   5922..7953    +  CDS            gag-pol (fragment): Moloney murine leukemia virus Gag-Pol polyprotein; gag-pol; contains a read-through stop codon
   8081..8675    +  CDS            PuroR (fragment): puromycin N-acetyltransferase; pac from Streptomyces; confers resistance to puromycin
   8682..9677    +  CDS            ΔTK: truncated herpes simplex virus thymidine kinase (Salomon et al., 1995) confers sensitivity to nucleoside analogs such as acyclovir or ganciclovir
   9710..9934    +  polyA_signal   bGH poly(A) signal: bovine growth hormone polyadenylation signal
   9934..9966    +  misc_feature   MCS (fragment): pBluescript multiple cloning site
   9985..10011   +  CDS            Rev (fragment): human immunodeficiency virus 1 (HIV-1) Rev protein; rev; enhances nuclear export of unspliced and incompletely spliced viral mRNAs
  10015..10255   +  promoter       U6 promoter: RNA polymerase III promoter for human U6 snRNA
  10273..10304   -  terminator     tonB terminator: bidirectional E. coli tonB-P14 transcription terminator
  10321..10998   -  CDS            mRFP1: monomeric derivative of DsRed (Campbell et al., 2002)
  11034..11053   -  promoter       H1-2O2 promoter (fragment): doxycycline-inducible variant of the human H1 RNA promoter (Henriksen et al., 2007)
  11059..11077   -  protein_bind   tet operator: tetO; bacterial operator O2 for the tetR and tetA genes tetracycline repressor TetR
  11092..11110   +  misc_feature   MCS (fragment): pBluescript multiple cloning site
  11352..11471   -  CDS            B (fragment): PORTL_LAMBD - Experimental evidence at protein level: Swiss-Prot protein existence level 1. Forms the portal vertex of the capsid (PubMed:6228056, PubMed:6232391). This portal plays critical roles in head assembly, genome packaging, neck/tail attachment, and genome ejection (Probable). The portal protein multimerizes as a single ring-shaped homododecamer arranged around a central channel (PubMed:6232391). Binds to the terminase subunits to form the packaging machine (PubMed:7799432). From Escherichia phage lambda (Bacteriophage lambda).
  11473..11628   +  CDS            lacZα (fragment): LacZα fragment of β-galactosidase; lacZ fragment
  11633..12061   +  rep_origin     f1 ori (sequence partly withheld): f1 bacteriophage origin of replication; arrow indicates direction of (+) strand synthesis
  12114..12218   +  promoter       AmpR promoter: bla
  12219..13079   +  CDS            AmpR: β-lactamase; bla; confers resistance to ampicillin, carbenicillin, and related antibiotics
  13250..13838   +  rep_origin     ori: high-copy-number ColE1/pMB1/pBR322/pUC origin of replication
  14021..75      +  CDS            lacI (fragment) (across the origin): lac repressor; lacI; The lac repressor binds to the lac operator to inhibit transcription in E. coli. This inhibition can be relieved by adding lactose or isopropyl-β-D-thiogalactopyranoside (IPTG).
