[The description below was written by a language model from this plasmid's Addgene catalogue record and pLannotate feature annotations shown in this document.]
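Description:
pPBT-PE2-PuroTK-pegRNA_GG is a roughly 14 kb all-in-one piggyBac transposon plasmid for mammalian expression, built on the pPBT backbone to deliver both the prime editor PE2 and a pegRNA expression cassette by DNA transposition. In bacteria it is maintained as a high-copy plasmid through a ColE1/pUC-type origin with ampicillin resistance, and it also carries an f1 origin and pBluescript-derived lac/lacZα remnants. The automated annotation does not label the piggyBac terminal repeats. The short hits to lambda portal protein, HIV Rev and an H1/tetO promoter fragment look like incidental matches from the annotation tool rather than functional parts.

The main transcription unit is driven by the CMV enhancer/promoter and encodes PE2, the SpCas9(H840A) nickase fused to an engineered Moloney murine leukemia virus reverse transcriptase (annotated as Cas9 N- and C-terminal portions followed by a gag-pol fragment). PE2 is linked through a P2A self-cleaving peptide to PuroTK, a fusion of puromycin N-acetyltransferase and truncated herpes simplex virus thymidine kinase, and the transcript ends in a bGH polyadenylation signal. This marker allows positive selection with puromycin and, in principle, negative selection with nucleoside analogs such as ganciclovir.

Downstream, a human U6 promoter precedes a Golden Gate acceptor site with BsmBI sites. The site holds an mRFP1 dropout cassette in reverse orientation with a tonB terminator, and this cassette is replaced when spacer, scaffold and extension parts of a pegRNA are assembled. Co-delivered with a piggyBac transposase source, the construct is intended for stable genomic integration and sustained expression of the prime-editing components in human cells.
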