Addgene plasmid #173222: pPBT-PE2-PuroTK-pegRNA_GG
Purpose: piggyBac transposon containing both PE2 and a pegRNA cloning site.
Depositing lab: Jacob Giehm Mikkelsen. Depositing organization: Aarhus University. Publication: piggyPrime: High-Efficacy Prime Editing in Human Cells Using piggyBac-Based DNA Transposition. Wolff JH, Haldrup J, Thomsen EA, Andersen S, Mikkelsen JG. Front Genome Ed. 2021 Nov 12;3:786893. doi: 10.3389/fgeed.2021.786893. eCollection 2021. PubMed 34870275.
Backbone
  Vector backbone: pPBT
  Total vector size (bp): 14039
  Vector type: Mammalian Expression ; piggyBac
  Selectable markers: Puromycin ; PuroTK
Growth in bacteria
  Bacterial resistance: Ampicillin, 100 μg/mL
  Growth temperature: 37°C
  Growth strain: DH5alpha
  Copy number: High Copy
Gene/Insert 1
  Gene/Insert name: PE2 (alt names: Prime editor 2; SpCas9(H840A)-M-MLV-RT)
  Species: Synthetic
  Insert size (bp): 6351
  Promoter: CMV
  Cloning method: Gibson Cloning
  Sequencing primers: 5′ CCAAAATGTCGTAACAACTCCGCCC; 3′ GCGGTCCGGATCGACGGTGT
Gene/Insert 2
  Gene/Insert name: PuroTK
  Insert size (bp): 1568
  Promoter: P2A
  Cloning method: Gibson Cloning
  Sequencing primers: 5′ GCCGGAGATGTCGAAGAGAA; 3′ CTCAGACAATGCGATGCAAT
Gene/Insert 3
  Gene/Insert name: pegRNA cloning cassette (alt name: pegRNA-GG-acceptor (BsmBI))
  Insert size (bp): 678
  Promoter: hU6
  Cloning method: Gibson Cloning
  Sequencing primers: 5′ GAGGGCCTATTTCCCATGAT
Terms and licenses: Academic/Nonprofit Terms; Industry Terms: Not Available to Industry
How to cite: pPBT-PE2-PuroTK-pegRNA_GG was a gift from Jacob Giehm Mikkelsen (Addgene plasmid # 173222)
